>Addgene plasmid #146891 | pAc5.1-Dm7SL-RNA-long_M | depositor full sequence | sequence record 289338 | Full Sequence
GACGTCTAACTTCCCCTTTGTGTTAGAATAAAGTTAGCTGTATCTAAAAATATGAATTACAAAAGTAACA
AAAAGGGACAATGACAGATAACACGTTGTATAAATGTCAGTGTGTACTGACCCTCGAAGATCAAAGAATG
AGGACCCTCGGTTTCCTCCTATTATCCCTCATTGGTGGGCGAGTACTGTACACGGCATATGTGCAGCCGA
TTCCTATGGTGCCTTGTATGGTAGCGAGTTGAGTGCTGGCTTATTTCATCAGTGTAACGCCCAGTTGATT
TGACACCCGTACATCAAAATAGGAGCTACAATAGTCATCACAAAGAGTGAACCGAACATTTCGGCCAGTA
GGTATTTTCCTTTGGGCAAATGCTTCTATCAACGGCAGTTGGCAACGCGGTCGCCGAGACTGCTTCGTGT
CGATGGAGTGGTGCGCCGATAAAGCAGTTCCCCCCAAACCGAATAGAAGTCGGAGGCGTGTGGCTGAGTT
TTAGACGAACGACTTTCGACTGGAAGGTTGGCAGCTTCTGTAATCACGCTTCTGTGAGGTCTGATTGTGG
GATGGCCTGAGGCTGGGATCTACTGCGTAGCGGACCAGCTCATGTTGACGGAACGTCCGCACTAAGCTTG
CCATCAATATGGGTGCCATGGAGGAGTCCGTGGCATTCAGGTTGGCTAAGGAGGGATGAACCGGGCCAGG
GGTGAAAACCAGCAGCCAAGAGTTCCCGTGGTAGGCAGTAGTGGGATAGCGTACCGGAGTGGACTGCCGT
TATCAGCCCAACCGATATGGTTGGACCACAATCTACTAAAGGTACCCGCTGATCACCAGTACCCTCGATA
AATGTCAACCAGTACCCTCGATAAATGTCAACCAGTACCCTCGATAAATGTCAAGCCTCGACTGTGCCTT
CTAAGGCCTGAGCTCGCTGATCAGCCTCGATCGAGGATCCAGACATGATAAGATACATTGATGAGTTTGG
ACAAACCACAACTAGAATGCAGTGAAAAAAATGCTTTATTTGTGAAATTTGTGATGCTATTGCTTTATTT
GTAGCTAGCGATATGGTTGGACCACAATCTTTTTTGATGCCGAAAACATAATTTGCATTTTTCTTTCTAT
TCTTTTTGCCTATAGCAAATGAATTGGGCTATTTTTTTTTAATTATTAAATCTTAAATAAAAAATCAATT
TATAATTTCGTTATTGCCTTTCGAATCGACACTTCCGTCGACCGATGCCCTTGAGAGCCTTCAACCCAGT
CAGCTCCTTCCGGTGGGCGCGGGGCATGACTATCGTCGCCGCACTTATGACTGTCTTCTTTATCATGCAA
CTCGTAGGACAGGTGCCGGCAGCGCTCTGGGTCATTTTCGGCGAGGACCGCTTTCGCTGGAGCGCGACGA
TGATCGGCCTGTCGCTTGCGGTATTCGGAATCTTGCACGCCCTCGCTCAAGCCTTCGTCACTGGTCCCGC
CACCAAACGTTTCGGCGAGAAGCAGGCCATTATCGCCGGCATGGCGGCCGACGCGCTGGGCTACGTCTTG
CTGGCGTTCGCGACGCGAGGCTGGATGGCCTTCCCCATTATGATTCTTCTCGCTTCCGGCGGCATCGGGA
TGCCCGCGTTGCAGGCCATGCTGTCCAGGCAGGTAGATGACGACCATCAGGGACAGCTTCAAGGATCGCT
CGCGGCTCTTACCAGCCAGCAAAAGGCCAGGAACCGTAAAAAGGCCGCGTTGCTGGCGTTTTTCCATAGG
CTCCGCCCCCCTGACGAGCATCACAAAAATCGACGCTCAAGTCAGAGGTGGCGAAACCCGACAGGACTAT
AAAGATACCAGGCGTTTCCCCCTGGAAGCTCCCTCGTGCGCTCTCCTGTTCCGACCCTGCCGCTTACCGG
ATACCTGTCCGCCTTTCTCCCTTCGGGAAGCGTGGCGCTTTCTCAATGCTCACGCTGTAGGTATCTCAGT
TCGGTGTAGGTCGTTCGCTCCAAGCTGGGCTGTGTGCACGAACCCCCCGTTCAGCCCGACCGCTGCGCCT
TATCCGGTAACTATCGTCTTGAGTCCAACCCGGTAAGACACGACTTATCGCCACTGGCAGCAGCCACTGG
TAACAGGATTAGCAGAGCGAGGTATGTAGGCGGTGCTACAGAGTTCTTGAAGTGGTGGCCTAACTACGGC
TACACTAGAAGGACAGTATTTGGTATCTGCGCTCTGCTGAAGCCAGTTACCTTCGGAAAAAGAGTTGGTA
GCTCTTGATCCGGCAAACAAACCACCGCTGGTAGCGGTGGTTTTTTTGTTTGCAAGCAGCAGATTACGCG
CAGAAAAAAAGGATCTCAAGAAGATCCTTTGATCTTTTCTACGGGGTCTGACGCTCAGTGGAACGAAAAC
TCACGTTAAGGGATTTTGGTCATGAGATTATCAAAAAGGATCTTCACCTAGATCCTTTTAAATTAAAAAT
GAAGTTTTAAATCAATCTAAAGTATATATGAGTAAACTTGGTCTGACAGTTACCAATGCTTAATCAGTGA
GGCACCTATCTCAGCGATCTGTCTATTTCGTTCATCCATAGTTGCCTGACTCCCCGTCGTGTAGATAACT
ACGATACGGGAGGGCTTACCATCTGGCCCCAGTGCTGCAATGATACCGCGAGACCCACGCTCACCGGCTC
CAGATTTATCAGCAATAAACCAGCCAGCCGGAAGGGCCGAGCGCAGAAGTGGTCCTGCAACTTTATCCGC
CTCCATCCAGTCTATTAATTGTTGCCGGGAAGCTAGAGTAAGTAGTTCGCCAGTTAATAGTTTGCGCAAC
GTTGTTGCCATTGCTGCAGGCATCGTGGTGTCACGCTCGTCGTTTGGTATGGCTTCATTCAGCTCCGGTT
CCCAACGATCAAGGCGAGTTACATGATCCCCCATGTTGTGCAAAAAAGCGGTTAGCTCCTTCGGTCCTCC
GATCGTTGTCAGAAGTAAGTTGGCCGCAGTGTTATCACTCATGGTTATGGCAGCACTGCATAATTCTCTT
ACTGTCATGCCATCCGTAAGATGCTTTTCTGTGACTGGTGAGTACTCAACCAAGTCATTCTGAGAATAGT
GTATGCGGCGACCGAGTTGCTCTTGCCCGGCGTCAACACGGGATAATACCGCGCCACATAGCAGAACTTT
AAAAGTGCTCATCATTGGAAAACGTTCTTCGGGGCGAAAACTCTCAAGGATCTTACCGCTGTTGAGATCC
AGTTCGATGTAACCCACTCGTGCACCCAACTGATCTTCAGCATCTTTTACTTTCACCAGCGTTTCTGGGT
GAGCAAAAACAGGAAGGCAAAATGCCGCAAAAAAGGGAATAAGGGCGACACGGAAATGTTGAATACTCAT
ACTCTTCCTTTTTCAATATTATTGAAGCATTTATCAGGGTTATTGTCTCATGAGCGGATACATATTTGAA
TGTATTTAGAAAAATAAACAAATAGGGGTTCCGCGCACATTTCCCCGAAAAGTGCCACCT
Features (pLannotate 1.2.2; 6 found; start..end, strand, type, name):
    508..805     +  ncRNA          Metazoa SRP: Accession: RF00017 - Metazoan signal recognition particle RNA
    946..1053    -  polyA_signal   SV40 poly(A) signal (fragment): SV40 polyadenylation signal
   1226..1697    +  CDS            TcR (fragment): tetracycline efflux protein; tet; confers resistance to tetracycline
   1741..2329    -  rep_origin     ori: high-copy-number ColE1/pMB1/pBR322/pUC origin of replication
   2500..3360    -  CDS            AmpR: β-lactamase; bla; confers resistance to ampicillin, carbenicillin, and related antibiotics
   3361..3465    -  promoter       AmpR promoter: bla
