[The description below was written by a language model from this plasmid's Addgene catalogue record and pLannotate feature annotations shown in this document.]
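Description:
pAc5.1-Dm7SL-RNA-long_M is an insect-cell expression plasmid carrying a long version of the Drosophila melanogaster 7SL RNA, the noncoding RNA component of the signal recognition particle. The catalogue lists the backbone as unknown. The name points to a pAc5.1-type vector, but the annotated 3,490-nt depositor sequence contains no recognised actin 5C promoter, so the record does not establish which promoter drives the insert. About 500 nt upstream of the RNA are unannotated. The "long" designation may mean that flanking genomic sequence is included, but this is not stated. The depositor notes that the RNA region was taken from an NCBI reference transcript and that the sequence provided may be theoretical or based on Sanger reads.

In the feature table, the metazoan SRP RNA lies on the forward strand and spans roughly 300 nt. Downstream of it is a fragment of the SV40 polyadenylation signal, annotated in the reverse orientation, followed by a partial tetracycline efflux gene. This truncated gene is probably a cloning remnant rather than a working marker. Propagation in E. coli depends on a ColE1/pUC-type origin and on the β-lactamase gene with its own promoter, which confers ampicillin resistance. The catalogue describes the plasmid as low copy, whereas the origin annotation is of the high-copy type.

The stated purpose is expression of the 7SL RNA in insect cells. The associated publication studies deadenylation and decapping of mRNA targets, where such a construct could plausibly provide a stable noncoding RNA for reference or normalisation. The record does not specify that role.
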