Addgene plasmid #146891: pAc5.1-Dm7SL-RNA-long_M
Purpose: Insect Expression of Dm7SL-RNA-long
Depositing lab: Elisa Izaurralde. Depositing organization: Max Planck Institute for Developmental Biology. Publication: CUP promotes deadenylation and inhibits decapping of mRNA targets. Igreja C, Izaurralde E. Genes Dev. 2011 Sep 15;25(18):1955-67. doi: 10.1101/gad.17136311. PubMed 21937713.
Backbone
  Vector backbone: Unknown
  Vector type: Insect Expression
Growth in bacteria
  Bacterial resistance: Ampicillin, 100 μg/mL
  Growth temperature: 37°C
  Growth strain: DH5alpha
  Copy number: Low Copy
Gene/Insert
  Gene/Insert name: Dm7SL-RNA-long
  Species: D. melanogaster (fly)
  Entrez Gene: 7SLRNA:CR32864 (a.k.a. Dmel_CR32864, 7SL RNA, 7SLRNA, CR32864, Dmel\CR32864)
  Cloning method: Unknown
Terms and licenses: Academic/Nonprofit Terms; Industry Terms: Not Available to Industry
Depositor comments: coding region extracted from NCBI:NR_001992.1 Plasmids from this collection were made available to the research community and donated after the lab closed. Please note that the sequence provided by the depositing laboratory may be theoretical/predicted or based on Sanger sequencing results. There may be discrepancies between sequencing results obtained by Addgene and the depositor sequence. If an Addgene verified sequence is not available, please contact before placing your order to request that our lab fully sequence the plasmid.
How to cite: pAc5.1-Dm7SL-RNA-long_M was a gift from Elisa Izaurralde (Addgene plasmid # 146891 ; http://n2t.net/addgene:146891 ; RRID:Addgene_146891)
